>Addgene plasmid #236583 | pTW1169 | addgene full sequence | sequence record 471199 | Addgene NGS Result
GCATGCCTGCAGGTCAACATGGTGGAGCACGACACTCTCGTCTACTCCAAGAATATCAAAGATACAGTCT
CAGAAGACCAGAGGGCTATTGAGACTTTTCAACAAAGGGTAATATCGGGAAACCTCCTCGGATTCCATTG
CCCAGCTATCTGTCACTTCATCGAAAGGACAGTAGAAAAGGAAGATGGCTTCTACAAATGCCATCATTGC
GATAAAGGAAAGGCTATCGTTCAAGATGCCTCTACCGACAGTGGTCCCAAAGATGGACCCCCACCCACGA
GGAACATCGTGGAAAAAGAAGACGTTCCAACCACGTCTTCAAAGCAAGTGGATTGATGTGATGGTCAACA
TGGTGGAGCACGACACTCTCGTCTACTCCAAGAATATCAAAGATACAGTCTCAGAAGACCAGAGGGCTAT
TGAGACTTTTCAACAAAGGGTAATATCGGGAAACCTCCTCGGATTCCATTGCCCAGCTATCTGTCACTTC
ATCGAAAGGACAGTAGAAAAGGAAGATGGCTTCTACAAATGCCATCATTGCGATAAAGGAAAGGCTATCG
TTCAAGATGCCTCTACCGACAGTGGTCCCAAAGATGGACCCCCACCCACGAGGAACATCGTGGAAAAAGA
AGACGTTCCAACCACGTCTTCAAAGCAAGTGGATTGATGTGATATCTCCACTGACGTAAGGGATGACGCA
CAATCCCACTATCCTTCGCAAGACCCTTCCTCTATATAAGGAAGTTCATTTCATTTGGAGAGGATAAAAC
ATTTCAATCCTTTGAACGCGGTAGAACGTGCTAATTGGATTTTGGTGAGAACGCGGTAGAACGTACTTAT
CACCTACAGTTTTATTTTGTTTTTCTTTTTGGTTTAATCTATCCAGCTTAGTACCGAGTGGGGGAAAGTG
ACTGGTGTGCCTAAAACCTTTTCTTTGATACTTTGTAAAAATACATACAGATACAATGGCGAACGGTAAC
TTCAAGTTGTCTCAATTGCTCAATGTGGACGAGATGTCTGCTGAGCAGAGGAGTCATTTCTTTGACTTGA
TGCTGACTAAACCTGATTGTGAGATCGGGCAAATGATGCAAAGAGTTGTTGTTGATAAAGTCGATGACAT
GATTAGAGAAAGAAAGACTAAAGATCCAGTGATTGTTCATGAAGTTCTTTCTCAGAAGGAACAGAACAAG
TTGATGGAAATTTATCCTGAATTCAATATCGTGTTTAAAGACGACAAAAACATGGTTCATGGGTTTGCGG
CTGCTGAGCGAAAACTACAAGCTTTATTGCTTTTAGATAGAGTTCCTGCTCTGCAAGAGGTGGATGACAT
CGGTGGTCAATGGTCGTTTTGGGTAACTAGAGGTGAGAAAAGGATTCATTCCTGTTGTCCAAATCTAGAT
ATTCGGGATGATCAGAGAGAAATTTCTCGACAGATATTTCTTACTGCTATTGGTGATCAAGCTAGAAGTG
GTAAGAGACAGATGTCGGAGAATGAGCTGTGGATGTATGACCAATTTCGTGAAAATATTGCTGCGCCTAA
CGCGGTTAGGTGCAATAATACATATCAGGGTTGTACATGTAGGGGTTTTTCTGATGGTAAGAAGAAAGGC
GCGCAGTATGCGATAGCTCTTCACAGCCTGTATGACTTCAAGTTGAAAGACTTGATGGCTACTATGGTTG
AGAAGAAAACTAAAGTGGTTCATGCTGCTATGCTTTTTGCTCCTGAAAGTATGTTAGTGGACGAAGGTCC
ATTACCTTCTGTTGACGGTTACTACATGAAGAAGAACGGGAAGATCTATTTCGGTTTTGAGAAAGATCCT
TCCTTTTCTTACATTCATGACTGGGAAGAGTACAAGAAGTATCTACTGGGGAAGCCAGTGAGTTACCAAG
GGAATGTGTTCTACTTCGAACCGTGGCAGGTGAGAGGAGACACAATGCTTTTTTCGATCTACAGGATAGC
TGGAGTTCCGAGGAGGTCTCTATCATCGCAAGAGTACTACCGAAGAATATATATCAGTAGATGGGAAAAC
ATGGTTGTTGTCCCAATTTTCGATCTGGTCGAATCAACGCGAGAGTTGGTCAAGAAAGACCTGTTTGTAG
AGAAACAATTCATGGACAAGTGTTTGGATTACATAGCTAGGTTATCTGACCAGCAGCTGACCATAAGCAA
TGTTAAATCATACTTGAGTTCAAATAATTGGGTCTTATTCATAAACGGGGCGGCCGTGAAGAACAAGCAA
AGTGTAGATTCTCGAGATTTACAGTTGTTGGCTCAAACTTTGCTAGTGAAGGAACAAGTGGCGAGACCTG
TCATGAGGGAGTTGCGTGAAGCAATTCTGACTGAGACGAAACCTATCACGTCATTGACTGATGTGCTGGG
TTTAATATCAAGAAAACTGTGGAAGCAGTTTGCTAACAAGATCGCAGTCGGCGGATTCGTTGGCATGGTT
GGTACTCTAATTGGATTCTATCCAAAGAAGGTACTAACCTGGGCGAAGGACACACCAAATGGTCCAGAAC
TATGTTACGAGAACTCGCACAAAACCAAGGTGATAGTATTTCTGAGTGTTGTGTATGCCATTGGAGGAAT
CACGCTTATGCGTCGAGACATCCGAGATGGACTGGTGAAAAAACTATGTGATATGTTTGATATCAAACGG
GGGGCCCATGTCTTAGACGTTGAGAATCCGTGCCGCTATTATGAAATCAACGATTTCTTTAGCAGTCTGT
ATTCGGCATCTGAGTCCGGTGAGACCGTTTTACCAGATTTATCCGAGGTAAAAGCCAAGTCTGATAAGCT
ATTGCAGCAGAAGAAAGAAATCGCTGACGAGTTTCTAAGTGCAAAATTCTCTAACTATTCTGGCAGTTCG
GTGAGAACTTCTCCACCATCGGTGGTCGGTTCATCTCGAAGCGGACTGGGTCTGTTGTTGGAAGACAGTA
ACGTGCTGACCCAAGCTAGAGTTGGAGTTTCAAGAAAGGTAGACGATGAGGAGATCATGGAGCAGTTTCT
GAGTGGTCTTATTGACACTGAAGCAGAAATTGACGAGGTTGTTTCAGCCTTTTCAGCTGAATGTGAAAGA
GGGGAAACAAGCGGTACAAAGGTGTTGTGTAAACCTTTAACGCCACCAGGATTTGAGAACGTGTTGCCAG
CTGTCAAACCTTTGGTCAGCAAAGGAAAAACGGTCAAACGTGTCGATTACTTCCAAGTGATGGGAGGTGA
GAGATTACCAAAAAGGCCGGTTGTCAGTGGAGACGATTCTGTGGACGCTAGAAGAGAGTTTCTGTACTAC
TTAGATGCGGAGAGAGTCGCTCAAAATGATGAAATTATGTCTCTGTATCGTGACTATTCGAGAGGAGTTA
TTCGAACTGGAGGTCAGAATTACCCGCACGGACTGGGAGTGTGGGATGTGGAGATGAAGAACTGGTGCAT
ACGTCCAGTGGTCACTGAACATGCTTATGTGTTCCAACCAGACAAACGTATGGATGATTGGTCGGGATAC
TTAGAAGTGGCTGTTTGGGAACGAGGTATGTTGGTCAACGACTTCGCGGTCGAAAGGATGAGTGATTATG
TCATAGTTTGCGATCAGACGTATCTTTGCAATAACAGGTTGATCTTGGACAATTTAAGTGCCCTGGATCT
AGGACCAGTTAACTGTTCTTTTGAATTAGTTGACGGTGTACCTGGTTGTGGTAAGTCGACAATGATTGTC
AACTCAGCTAATCCTTGTGTCGATGTGGTTCTCTCTACTGGGAGAGCAGCAACCGACGACTTGATCGAGA
GATTCGCGAGCAAAGGTTTTCCATGCAAATTGAAAAGGAGAGTGAAGACGGTTGATTCTTTTTTGATGCA
TTGTGTTGATGGTTCTTTAACCGGAGACGTGTTGCATTTCGATGAAGCTCTCATGGCCCATGCTGGTATG
GTGTACTTTTGCGCTCAGATAGCTGGTGCTAAACGATGTATCTGTCAAGGAGATCAGAATCAAATTTCTT
TCAAGCCTAGGGTATCTCAAGTTGATTTGAGGTTTTCTAGTCTGGTCGGAAAGTTTGACATTGTTACAGA
AAAAAGAGAAACTTACAGAAGTCCAGCAGATGTGGCTGCCGTATTGAACAAGTACTATACTGGAGATGTC
AGAACACATAACGCGACTGCTAATTCGATGACGGTGAGGAAGATTGTGTCTAAAGAACAGGTTTCTTTGA
AGCCTGGTGCTCAGTACATAACTTTCCTTCAGTCTGAGAAGAAGGAGTTGGTAAATTTGTTGGCATTGAG
GAAAGTGGCAGCTAAAGTGAGTACAGTACACGAGTCGCAAGGAGAGACATTCAAAGATGTAGTCCTAGTC
AGGACGAAACCTACGGATGACTCAATCGCTAGAGGTCGGGAGTACTTAATCGTGGCGTTGTCGCGTCACA
CACAATCACTTGTGTATGAAACTGTGAAAGAGGACGATGTAAGCAAAGAGATCAGGGAAAGTGCCGCGCT
TACGAAGGCGGCTTTGGCAAGATTTTTTGTTACTGAGACCGTCTTATGACGGTTTCGGTCTAGGTTTGAT
GTCTTTAGACATCATGAAGGGCCTTGCGCCGTTCCAGATTCAGGTACGATTACGGACTTGGAGATGTGGT
ACGACGCTTTGTTTCCGGGAAATTCGTTAAGAGACTCAAGCCTAGACGGGTATTTGGTGGCAACGACTGA
TTGCAATTTGCGATTAGACAATGTTACGATCAAAAGTGGAAACTGGAAAGACAAGTTTGCTGAAAAAGAA
ACGTTTCTGAAACCGGTTATTCGTACTGCTATGCCTGACAAAAGGAAGACTACTCAGTTGGAGAGTTTGT
TAGCATTGCAGAAAAGGAACCAAGCGGCACCCGATCTACAAGAAAATGTGCACGCGACAGTTCTAATCGA
AGAGACGATGAAGAAGCTGAAATCTGTTGTCTACGATGTGGGAAAAATTCGGGCTGATCCTATTGTCAAT
AGAGCTCAAATGGAGAGATGGTGGAGAAATCAAAGCACAGCGGTACAGGCTAAGGTAGTAGCAGATGTGA
GAGAGTTACATGAAATAGACTATTCGTCTTACATGTATATGATCAAATCTGACGTGAAACCTAAGACTGA
TTTAACACCGCAATTTGAATACTCAGCTCTACAGACTGTTGTGTATCACGAGAAGTTGATCAACTCGTTG
TTCGGTCCAATTTTCAAAGAAATTAATGAACGCAAGTTGGATGCTATGCAACCACATTTTGTGTTCAACA
CGAGAATGACATCGAGTGATTTAAACGATCGAGTGAAGTTCTTAAATACGGAAGCGGCTTACGACTTTGT
TGAGATAGACATGTCTAAATTCGACAAGTCGGCAAATCGCTTCCATTTACAACTGCAGCTGGAGATTTAC
AGGTTATTTGGGCTAGATGAGTGGGCGGCCTTCCTTTGGGAGGTGTCGCACACTCAAACTACTGTGAGAG
ATATTCAAAATGGTATGATGGCGCATATTTGGTACCAACAAAAGAGTGGAGATGCTGATACTTATAATGC
AAATTCAGATAGAACACTGTGTGCACTCTTGTCTGAATTACCATTGGAGAAAGCAGTCATGGTTACATAT
GGAGGAGATGACTCACTGATTGCGTTTCCTAGAGGAACGCAGTTTGTTGATCCGTGTCCAAAGTTGGCTA
CTAAGTGGAATTTCGAGTGCAAGATTTTTAAGTACGATGTCCCAATGTTTTGTGGGAAGTTCTTGCTTAA
GACGTCATCGTGTTACGAGTTCGTGCCAGATCCGGTAAAAGTTCTGACGAAGTTGGGGAAAAAGAGTATA
AAGGATGTGCAACATTTAGCCGAGATCTACATCTCGCTGAATGATTCCAATAGAGCTCTTGGGAACTACA
TGGTGGTATCCAAACTGTCCGAGTCTGTTTCAGACCGGTATTTGTACAAAGGTGATTCTGTTCATGCGCT
TTGTGCGCTATGGAAGCATATTAAGAGTTTTACAGCTCTGTGTACATTATTCCGAGACGAAAACGATAAG
GAATTGAACCCGGCTAAGGTTGATTGGAAGAAGGCACAGAGAGCTGTGTCAAACTTTTACGACTGGTAAT
ATGGAAGACAAGTCATTGGTCACCTTGAAGAAGAAGACTTTCGAAGTCTCAAAATTCTCAAATCTAGGGG
CCATTGAATTGTTTGTGGACGGTAGGAGGAAGAGACCGAAGTATTTTCACAGAAGAAGAGAAACTGTCCT
AAATCATGTTGGTGGGAAGAAGAGTGAACACAAGTTAGACGTTTTTGACCAAAGGGATTACAAAATGATT
AAATCTTACGCGTTTCTAAAGATAGTAGGTGTACAACTAGTTGTAACATCACATCTACCTGCAGATACGC
CTGGGTTCATTCAAATCGATCTGTTGGATTCGAGACTTACTGAGAAAAGAAAGAGAGGAAAGACTATTCA
GAGATTCAAAGCTCGAGCTTGCGATAACTGTTCAGTTGCGCAGTACAAGGTTGAATACAGTATTTCCACA
CAGGAGAACGTACTTGATGTCTGGAAGGTGGGTTGTATTTCTGAGGGCGTTCCGGTCTGTGACGGTACAT
ACCCTTTCAGTATCGAAGTGTCGCTAATATGGGTTGCTACTGATTCGACTAGGCGCCTCAATGTGGAAGA
ACTGAACAGTTCGGATTACATTGAAGGCGATTTTACCGATCAAGAGGTTTTCGGTGAGTTCATGTCTTTG
AAACAAGTGGAGATGAAGACGATTGAGGCGAAGTACGATGGTCCTTACAGACCAGCTACTACTAGACCTA
AGTCATTATTGTCAGGTGAAGATGTTAAGAGAGCGCCTAATAAGAAAAACTCGTCTTAATGCATAAAGAA
ATTTATTGTCAATATGACGTGTGTACTCAAGGGTTGTGTGAATGAAGTCACTGTTCTTGGTCACGAGACG
TGTAGTATCGGTCATGCTAACAAATTGCGAAAGCAAGTTGCTGACATGGTTGGTGTCACACGTAGGTGTG
CGGAAAATAATTGTGGATGGTTTGTCTGTGTTGTTATCAATGATTTTACTTTTGATGTGTATAATTGTTG
TGGCCGTAGTCACCTTGAAAAGTGTCGTAAACGTGTTGAAACAAGAAATCGAGAAATTTGGAAACAAATT
CGACGAAATCAAGCTGAAAACATGTCTGCGACAGCTAAAAAGTCTCATAATTCGAAGACCTCTAAGAAGA
AATTCAAAGAGGACAGAGAATTTGGGACACCAAAAAGATTTTTAAGAGATGATGTTCCTTTCGGGATTGA
TCGTTTGTTTGCTTTTTGATTTTATTTTATATTGTTATCTGTTTCTGTGTATAGACTGTTTGAGATTGGC
GCTTGGCCGACTCATTGTCTTACCATAGGGGAACGGACTTTGTTTGTGTTGTTATTTTATTTGTATTTTA
TTAAAATTCTCAATGATCTGAAAAGGCCTCGAGGCTAAGAGATTATTGGGGGGTGAGTAAGTACTTTTAA
AGTGATGATGGTTACAAAGGCAAAAGGGGTAAAACCCCTCGCCTACGTAAGCGTTATTACGCCCGTCTGT
ACTTATATCAGTACACTGACGAGTCCCTAAAGGACGAAACGGGCCCCTCGAATTTCCCCGATCGTTCAAA
CATTTGGCAATAAAGTTTCTTAAGATTGAATCCTGTTGCCGGTCTTGCGATGATTATCATATAATTTCTG
TTGAATTACGTTAAGCATGTAATAATTAACATGTAATGCATGACGTTATTTATGAGATGGGTTTTTATGA
TTAGAGTCCCGCAATTATACATTTAATACGCGATAGAAAACAAAATATAGCGCGCAAACTAGGATAAATT
ATCGCGCGCGGTGTCATCTATGTTACTAGATCGGGAATTCACTGGCCGTCGTTTTACAACGTCGTGACTG
GGAAAACCCTGGCGTTACCCAACTTAATCGCCTTGCAGCACATCCCCCTTTCGCCAGCTGGCGTAATAGC
GAAGAGGCCCGCACCGATCGCCCTTCCCAACAGTTGCGCAGCCTGAATG
[44 nt withheld, positions 8030-8073]
C
[141 nt withheld, positions 8075-8215]
CCTTTGACGTTGGAGTCCACGTTCTTT
[37 nt withheld, positions 8243-8279]
ACCCTATCTCGGGCTATTCTTTTGATTTATAAGGGATTTTGCCGATTTCGGAACCACCATCAAACAGGAT
TTTCGCCTGCTGGGGCAAACCAGCGTGGACCGCTTGCTGCAACTCTCTCAGGGCCAGGCGGTGAAGGGCA
ATCAGCTGTTGCCCGTCTCACTGGTGAAAAGAAAAACCACCCCAGTACATTAAAAACGTCCGCAATGTGT
TATTAAGTTGTCTAAGCGTCAATTTGTTTACACCACAATATATCCTGCCACCAGCCAGCCAACAGCTCCC
CGACCGGCAGCTCGGCACAAAATCACCACTCGATACAGGCAGCCCATCAGTCCGGGACGGCGTCAGCGGG
AGAGCCGTTGTAAGGCGGCAGACTTTGCTCATGTTACCGATGCTATTCGGAAGAACGGCAACTAAGCTGC
CGGGTTTGAAACACGGATGATCTCGCGGAGGGTAGCATGTTGATTGTAACGATGACAGAGCGTTGCTGCC
TGTGATCAAATATCATCTCCCTCGCAGAGATCCGAATTATCAGCCTTCTTATTCATTTCTCGCTTAACCG
TGACAGGCTGTCGATCTTGAGAACTATGCCGACATAATAGGAAATCGCTGGATAAAGCCGCTGAGGAAGC
TGAGTGGCGCTATTTCTTTAGAAGTGAACGTTGACGATATCAACTCCCCTATCCATTGCTCACCGAATGG
TACAGGTCGGGGACCCGAAGTTCCGACTGTCGGCCTGATGCATCCCCGGCTGATCGACCCCAGATCTGGG
GCTGAGAAAGCCCAGTAAGGAAACAACTGTAGGTTCGAGTCGCGAGATCCCCCGGAACCAAAGGAAGTAG
GTTAAACCCGCTCCGATCAGGCCGAGCCACGCCAGGCCGAGAACATTGGTTCCTGTAGGCATCGGGATTG
GCGGATCAAACACTAAAGCTACTGGAACGAGCAGAAGTCCTCCGGCCGCCAGTTGCCAGGCGGTAAAGGT
GAGCAGAGGCACGGGAGGTTGCCACTTGCGGGTCAGCACGGTTCCGAACGCCATGGAAACCGCCCCCGCC
AGGCCCGCTGCGACGCCGACAGGATCTAGCGCTGCGTTTGGTGTCAACACCAACAGCGCCACGCCCGCAG
TTCCGCAAATAGCCCCCAGGACCGCCATCAATCGTATCGGGCTACCTAGCAGAGCGGCAGAGATGAACAC
GACCATCAGCGGCTGCACAGCGCCTACCGTCGCCGCGACCCCGCCCGGCAGGCGGTAGACCGAAATAAAC
AACAAGCTCCAGAATAGCGAAATATTAAGTGCGCCGAGGATGAAGATGCGCATCCACCAGATTCCCGTTG
GAATCTGTCGGACGATCATCACGAGCAATAAACCCGCCGGCAACGCCCGCAGCAGCATACCGGCGACCCC
TCGGCCTCGCTGTTCGGGCTCCACGAAAACGCCGGACAGATGCGCCTTGTGAGCGTCCTTGGGGCCGTCC
TCCTGTTTGAAGACCGACAGCCCAATGATCTCGCCGTCGATGTAGGCGCCGAATGCCACGGCATCTCGCA
ACCGTTCAGCGAACGCCTCCATGGGCTTTTTCTCCTCGTGCTCGTAAACGGACCCGAACATCTCTGGAGC
TTTCTTCAGGGCCGACAATCGGATCTCGCGGAAATCCTGCACGTCGGCCGCTCCAAGCCGTCGAATCTGA
GCCTTAATCACAATTGTCAATTTTAATCCTCTGTTTATCGGCAGTTCGTAGAGCGCGCCGTGCGTCCCGA
GCGATACTGAGCGAAGCAAGTGCGTCGAGCAGTGCCCGCTTGTTCCTGAAATGCCAGTAAAGCGCTGGCT
GCTGAACCCCCAGCCGGAACTGACCCCACAAGGCCCTAGCGTTTGCAATGCACCAGGTCATCATTGACCC
AGGCGTGTTCCACCAGGCCGCTGCCTCGCAACTCTTCGCAGGCTTCGCCGACCTGCTCGCGCCACTTCTT
CACGCGGGTGGAATCCGATCCGCACATGAGGCGGAAGGTTTCCAGCTTGAGCGGGTACGGCTCCCGGTGC
GAGCTGAAATAGTCGAACATCCGTCGGGCCGTCGGCGACAGCTTGCGGTACTTCTCCCATATGAATTTCG
TGTAGTGGTCGCCAGCAAACAGCACGACGATTTCCTCGTCGATCAGGACCTGGCAACGGGACGTTTTCTT
GCCACGGTCCAGGACGCGGAAGCGGTGCAGCAGCGACACCGATTCCAGGTGCCCAACGCGGTCGGACGTG
AAGCCCATCGCCGTCGCCTGTAGGCGCGACAGGCATTCCTCGGCCTTCGTGTAATACCGGCCATTGATCG
ACCAGCCCAGGTCCTGGCAAAGCTCGTAGAACGTGAAGGTGATCGGCTCGCCGATAGGGGTGCGCTTCGC
GTACTCCAACACCTGCTGCCACACCAGTTCGTCATCGTCGGCCCGCAGCTCGACGCCGGTGTAGGTGATC
TTCACGTCCTTGTTGACGTGGAAAATGACCTTGTTTTGCAGCGCCTCGCGCGGGATTTTCTTGTTGCGCG
TGGTGAACAGGGCAGAGCGGGCCGTGTCGTTTGGCATCGCTCGCATCGTGTCCGGCCACGGCGCAATATC
GAACAAGGAAAGCTGCATTTCCTTGATCTGCTGCTTCGTGTGTTTCAGCAACGCGGCCTGCTTGGCCTCG
CTGACCTGTTTTGCCAGGTCCTCGCCGGCGGTTTTTCGCTTCTTGGTCGTCATAGTTCCTCGCGTGTCGA
TGGTCATCGACTTCGCCAAACCTGCCGCCTCCTGTTCGAGACGACGCGAACGCTCCACGGCGGCCGATGG
CGCGGGCAGGGCAGGGGGAGCCAGTTGCACGCTGTCGCGCTCGATCTTGGCCGTAGCTTGCTGGACCATC
GAGCCGACGGACTGGAAGGTTTCGCGGGGCGCACGCATGACGGTGCGGCTTGCGATGGTTTCGGCATCCT
CGGCGGAAAACCCCGCGTCGATCAGTTCTTGCCTGTATGTCTTCCGGTCAAACGTCCGATTCATTCACCC
TCCTTGCGGGATTGCCCCGACTCACGCCGGGGCAATGTGCCCTTATTCCTGATTTGACCCGCCTGGTGCC
TTGGTGTCCAGATAATCCACCTTATCGGCAATGAAGTCGGTCCCGTAGACCGTCTGGCCGTCCTTCTCGT
ACTTGGTATTCCGAATCTTGCCCTGCACGAATACCAGCGACCCCTTGCCCAAATACTTGCCGTGGGCCTC
GGCCTGAGAGCCAAAACACTTGATGCGGAAGAAGTCGGTGCGCTCCTGCTTGTCGCCGGCATCGTTGCGC
CACATCTAGGTACTAAAACAATTCATCCAGTAAAATATAATATTTTATTTTCTCCCAATCAGGCTTGATC
CCCAGTAAGTCAAAAAATAGCTCGACATACTGTTCTTCCCCGATATCCTCCCTGATCGACCGGACGCAGA
AGGCAATGTCATACCACTTGTCCGCCCTGCCGCTTCTCCCAAGATCAATAAAGCCACTTACTTTGCCATC
TTTCACAAAGATGTTGCTGTCTCCCAGGTCGCCGTGGGAAAAGACAAGTTCCTCTTCGGGCTTTTCCGTC
TTTAAAAAATCATACAGCTCGCGCGGATCTTTAAATGGAGTGTCTTCTTCCCAGTTTTCGCAATCCACAT
CGGCCAGATCGTTATTCAGTAAGTAATCCAATTCGGCTAAGCGGCTGTCTAAGCTATTCGTATAGGGACA
ATCCGATATGTCGATGGAGTGAAAGAGCCTGATGCACTCCGCATACAGCTCGATAATCTTTTCAGGGCTT
TGTTCATCTTCATACTCTTCCGAGCAAAGGACGCCATCGGCCTCACTCATGAGCAGATTGCTCCAGCCAT
CATGCCGTTCAAAGTGCAGGACCTTTGGAACAGGCAGCTTTCCTTCCAGCCATAGCATCATGTCCTTTTC
CCGTTCCACATCATAGGTGGTCCCTTTATACCGGCTGTCCGTCATTTTTAAATATAGGTTTTCATTTTCT
CCCACCAGCTTATATACCTTAGCAGGAGACATTCCTTCCGTATCTTTTACGCAGCGGTATTTTTCGATCA
GTTTTTTCAATTCCGGTGATATTCTCATTTTAGCCATTTATTATTTCCTTCCTCTTTTCTACAGTATTTA
AAGATACCCCAAGAAGCTAATTATAACAAGACGAACTCCAATTCACTGTTCCTTGCATTCTAAAACCTTA
AATACCAGAAAACAGCTTTTTCAAAGTTGTTTTCAAAGTTGGCGTATAACATAGTATCGACGGAGCCGAT
TTTGAAACCACAATTATGGGTGATGCTGCCAACTTACTGATTTAGTGTATGATGGTGTTTTTGAGGTGCT
CCAGTGGCTTCTGTTTCTATCAGCTGTCCCTCCTGTTCAGCTACTGACGGGGTGGTGCGTAACGGCAAAA
GCACCGCCGGACATCAGCGCTATCTCTGCTCTCACTGCCGTAAAACATGGCAACTGCAGTTCACTTACAC
CGCTTCTCAACCCGGTACGCACCAGAAAATCATTGATATGGCCATGAATGGCGTTGGATGCCGGGCAACA
GCCCGCATTATGGGCGTTGGCCTCAACACGATTTTACGTCACTTAAAAAACTCAGGCCGCAGTCGGTAAC
CTCGCGCATACAGCCGGGCAGTGACGTCATCGTCTGCGCGGAAATGGACGAACAGTGGGGCTATGTCGGG
GCTAAATCGCGCCAGCGCTGGCTGTTTTACGCGTATGACAGTCTCCGGAAGACGGTTGTTGCGCACGTAT
TCGGTGAACGCACTATGGCGACGCTGGGGCGTCTTATGAGCCTGCTGTCACCCTTTGACGTGGTGATATG
GATGACGGATGGCTGGCCGCTGTATGAATCCCGCCTGAAGGGAAAGCTGCACGTAATCAGCAAGCGATAT
ACGCAGCGAATTGAGCGGCATAACCTGAATCTGAGGCAGCACCTGGCACGGCTGGGACGGAAGTCGCTGT
CGTTCTCAAAATCGGTGGAGCTGCATGACAAAGTCATCGGGCATTATCTGAACATAAAACACTATCAATA
AGTTGGAGTCATTACCCAATTATGATAGAATTTACAAGCTATAAGGTTATTGTCCTGGGTTTCAAGCATT
AGTCCATGCAAGTTTTTATGCTTTGCCCATTCTATAGATATATTGATAAGCGCGCTGCCTATGCCTTGCC
CCCTGAAATCCTTACATACGGCGATATCTTCTATATAAAAGATATATTATCTTATCAGTATTGTCAATAT
ATTCAAGGCAATCTGCCTCCTCATCCTCTTCATCCTCTTCGTCTTGGTAGCTTTTTAAATATGGCGCTTC
ATAGAGTAATTCTGTAAAGGTCCAATTCTCGTTTTCATACCTCGGTATAATCTTACCTATCACCTCAAAT
GGTTCGCTGGGTTTATCGCACCCCCGAACACGAGCACGGCACCCGCGACCACTATGCCAAGAATGCCCAA
GGTAAAAATTGCCGGCCCCGCCATGAAGTCCGTGAATGCCCCGACGGCCGAAGTGAAGGGCAGGCCGCCA
CCCAGGCCGCCGCCCTCACTGCCCGGCACCTGGTCGCTGAATGTCGATGCCAGCACCTGCGGCACGTCAA
TGCTTCCGGGCGTCGCGCTCGGGCTGATCGCCCATCCCGTTACTGCCCCGATCCCGGCAATGGCAAGGAC
TGCCAGCGCTGCCATTTTTGGGGTGAGGCCGTTCGCGGCCGAGGGGCGCAGCCCCTGGGGGGATGGGAGG
CCCGCGTTAGCGGGCCGGGAGGGTTCGAGAAGGGGGGGCACCCCCCTTCGGCGTGCGCGGTCACGCGCAC
AGGGCGCAGCCCTGGTTAAAAACAAGGTTTATAAATATTGGTTTAAAAGCAGGTTAAAAGACAGGTTAGC
GGTGGCCGAAAAACGGGCGGAAACCCTTGCAAATGCTGGATTTTCTGCCTGTGGACAGCCCCTCAAATGT
CAATAGGTGCGCCCCTCATCTGTCAGCACTCTGCCCCTCAAGTGTCAAGGATCGCGCCCCTCATCTGTCA
GTAGTCGCGCCCCTCAAGTGTCAATACCGCAGGGCACTTATCCCCAGGCTTGTCCACATCATCTGTGGGA
AACTCGCGTAAAATCAGGCGTTTTCGCCGATTTGCGAGGCTGGCCAGCTCCACGTCGCCGGCCGAAATCG
AGCCTGCCCCTCATCTGTCAACGCCGCGCCGGGTGAGTCGGCCCCTCAAGTGTCAACGTCCGCCCCTCAT
CTGTCAGTGAGGGCCAAGTTTTCCGCGAGGTATCCACAACGCCGGCGGCCGCGGTGTCTCGCACACGGCT
TCGACGGCGTTTCTGGCGCGTTTGCAGGGCCATAGACGGCCGCCAGCCCAGCGGCGAGGGCAACCAGCCC
GGTGAGCGTCGGAAAGGCGCTCGGTCTTGCCTTGCTCGTCGGTGATGTACTTCACCAGCTCCGCGAAGTC
GCTCTTCTTGATGGAGCGCATGGGGACGTGCTTGGCAATCACGCGCACCCCCCGGCCGTTTTAGCGGCTA
AAAAAGTCATGGCTCTGCCCTCGGGCGGACCACGCCCATCATGACCTTGCCAAGCTCGTCCTGCTTCTCT
TCGATCTTCGCCAGCAGGGCGAGGATCGTGGCATCACCGAACCGCGCCGTGCGCGGGTCGTCGGTGAGCC
AGAGTTTCAGCAGGCCGCCCAGGCGGCCCAGGTCGCCATTGATGCGGGCCAGCTCGCGGACGTGCTCATA
GTCCACGACGCCCGTGATTTTGTAGCCCTGGCCGACGGCCAGCAGGTAGGCCGACAGGCTCATGCCGGCC
GCCGCCGCCTTTTCCTCAATCGCTCTTCGTTCGTCTGGAAGGCAGTACACCTTGATAGGTGGGCTGCCCT
TCCTGGTTGGCTTGGTTTCATCAGCCATCCGCTTGCCCTCATCTGTTACGCCGGCGGTAGCCGGCCAGCC
TCGCAGAGCAGGATTCCCGTTGAGCACCGCCAGGTGCGAATAAGGGACAGTGAAGAAGGAACACCCGCTC
GCGGGTGGGCCTACTTCACCTATCCTGCCCGGCTGACGCCGTTGGATACACCAAGGAAAGTCTACACGAA
CCCTTTGGCAAAATCCTGTATATCGTGCGAAAAAGGATGGATATACCGAAAAAATCGCTATAATGACCCC
GAAGCAGGGTTATGCAGCGGAAAAGCGCCACGCTTCCCGAAGGGAGAAAGGCGGACAGGTATCCGGTAAG
CGGCAGGGTCGGAACAGGAGAGCGCACGAGGGAGCTTCCAGGGGGAAACGCCTGGTATCTTTATAGTCCT
GTCGGGTTTCGCCACCTCTGACTTGAGCGTCGATTTTTGTGATGCTCGTCAGGGGGGCGGAGCCTATGGA
AAAACGCCAGCAACGCGGCCTTTTTACGGTTCCTGGCCTTTTGCTGGCCTTTTGCTCACATGTTCTTTCC
TGCGTTATCCCCTGATTCTGTGGATAACCGTATTACCGCCTTTGAGTGAGCTGATACCGCTCGCCGCAGC
CGAACGACCGAGCGCAGCGAGTCAGTGAGCGAGGAAGCGGAAGAGCGCCAGAAGGCCGCCAGAGAGGCCG
AGCGCGGCCGTGAGGCTTGGACGCTAGGGCAGGGCATGAAAAAGCCCGTAGCGGGCTGCTACGGGCGTCT
GACGCGGTGGAAAGGGGGAGGGGATGTTGTCTACATGGCTCTGCTGTAGTGAGTGGGTTGCGCTCCGGCA
GCGGTCCTGATCAATCGTCACCCTTTCTCGGTCCTTCAACGTTCCTGACAACGAGCCTCCTTTTCGCCAA
TCCATCGACAATCACCGCGAGTCCCTGCTCGAACGCTGCGTCCGGACCGGCTTCGTCGAAGGCGTCTATC
GCGGCCCGCAACAGCGGCGAGAGCGGAGCCTGTTCAACGGTGCCGCCGCGCTCGCCGGCATCGCTGTCGC
CGGCCTGCTCCTCAAGCACGGCCCCAACAGTGAAGTAGCTGATTGTCATCAGCGCATTGACGGCGTCCCC
GGCCGAAAAACCCGCCTCGCAGAGGAAGCGAAGCTGCGCGTCGGCCGTTTCCATCTGCGGTGCGCCCGGT
CGCGTGCCGGCATGGATGCGCGCGCCATCGCGGTAGGCGAGCAGCGCCTGCCTGAAGCTGCGGGCATTCC
CGATCAGAAATGAGCGCCAGTCGTCGTCGGCTCTCGGCACCGAATGCGTATGATTCTCCGCCAGCATGGC
TTCGGCCAGTGCGTCGAGCAGCGCCCGCTTGTTCCTGAAGTGCCAGTAAAGCGCCGGCTGCTGAACCCCC
AACCGTTCCGCCAGTTTGCGTGTCGTCAGACCGTCTACGCCGACCTCGTTCAACAGGTCCAGGGCGGCAC
GGATCACTGTATTCGGCTGCAACTTTGTCATGCTTGACACTTTATCACTGATAAACATAATATGTCCACC
AACTTATCAGTGATAAAGAATCCGCGCGTTCAATCGGACCAGCGGAGGCTGGTCCGGAGGCCAGACGTGA
AACCCAACATACCCCTGATCGTAATTCTGAGCACTGTCGCGCTCGACGCTGTCGGCATCGGCCTGATTAT
GCCGGTGCTGCCGGGCCTCCTGCGCGATCTGGTTCACTCGAACGACGTCACCGCCCACTATGGCATTCTG
CTGGCGCTGTATGCGTTGGTGCAATTTGCCTGCGCACCTGTGCTGGGCGCGCTGTCGGATCGTTTCGGGC
GGCGGCCAATCTTGCTCGTCTCGCTGGCCGGCGCCAGATCTGGGGAACCCTGTGGTTGGCATGCACATAC
AAATGGACGAACGGATAAACCTTTTCACGCCCTTTTAAATATCCGATTATTCTAATAAACGCTCTTTTCT
CTTAGGTTTACCCGCCAATATATCCTGTCAAACACTGATAGTTTAAACTGAAGGCGGGAAACGACAATCT
GATCATGAGCGGAGAATTAAGGGAGTCACGTTATGACCCCCGCCGATGACGCGGGACAAGCCGTTTTACG
TTTGGAACTGACAGAACCGCAACGTTGAAGGAGCCACTCAGCCGCGGGTTTCTGGAGTTTAATGAGCTAA
GCACATACGTCAGAAACCATTATTGCGCGTTCAAAAGTCGCCTAAAGCTAGCTTGCATGCCTGCAGGTCA
CTATTCCAGTATGGACGATTCAAGGCTTGCTTCATAAACCAAGGCAAGTAATAGAGATTGGAGTCTCTAA
GAAAGTAGTTCCTACTGAATCAAAGGCCATGGAGTCAAAAATTCAGATCGAGGATCTAACAGAACTCGCC
GTGAAGACTGGCGAACAGTTCATACAGAGTCTTTTACGACTCAATGACAAGAAGAAAATCTTCGTCAACA
TGGTGGAGCACGACACTCTCGTCTACTCCAAGAATATCAAAGATACAGTCTCAGAAGACCAAAGGGCTAT
TGAGACTTTTCAACAAAGGGTAATATCGGGAAACCTCCTCGGATTCCATTGCCCAGCTATCTGTCACTTC
ATCAAAAGGACAGTAGAAAAGGAAGGTGGCACCTACAAATGCCATCATTGCGATAAAGGAAAGGCTATCG
TTCAAGATGCCCCTGCCGACAGTGGTCCCAAAGATGGACCCCCACCCACGAGGAGCATCGTGGAAAAAGA
AGACGTTCCAACCACGTCTTCAAAGCAAGTGGATTGATGTGATATCTCCACTGACGTAAGGGATGACGCA
CAATCCCACTATCCTTCGCAAGACCCTTCCTCTATATAAGGAAGTTCATTTCATTTGGAGAGGACACGCT
GAAATCACCAGTCTCTCTCTACAAATCGGATCCATGAGCCCAGAACGACGCCCGGCCGACATCCGCCGTG
CCACCGAGGCGGACATGCCGGCGGTCTGCACCATCGTCAACCACTACATCGAGACAAGCACGGTCAACTT
CCGTACCGAGCCGCAGGAACCGCAGGAGTGGACGGACGACCTCGTCCGTCTGCGGGAGCGCTATCCCTGG
CTCGTCGCCGAGGTGGACGGCGAGGTCGCCGGCATCGCCTACGCGGGCCCCTGGAAGGCACGCAACGCCT
ACGACTGGACGGCCGAGTCGACCGTGTACGTCTCCCCCCGCCACCAGCGGACGGGACTGGGCTCCACGCT
CTACACCCACCTGCTGAAGTCCCTGGAGGCACAGGGCTTCAAGAGCGTGGTCGCTGTCATCGGGCTGCCC
AACGACCCGAGCGTGCGCATGCACGAGGCGCTCGGATATGCCCCCCGCGGCATGCTGCGGGCGGCCGGCT
TCAAGCACGGGAACTGGCATGACGTGGGTTTCTGGCAGCTGGACTTCAGCCTGCCGGTACCGCCCCGTCC
GGTCCTGCCCGTCACCGAGATCTGAGATCACGCGGACTCTAGAGGATCCCCCGATGAGCTAAGCTAGCTA
TATCATCAATTTATGTATTACACATAATATCGCACTCAGTCTTTCATCTACGGCAATGTACCAGCTGATA
TAATCAGTTATTGAAATATTTCTGAATTTAAACTTGCATCAATAAATTTATGTTTTTGCTTGGACTATAA
TACCTGACTTGTTATTTTATCAATAAATATTTAAACTATATTTCTTTCAAGATGGGAATTCATCGAT
[41 nt withheld, positions 18847-18887]
T
[62 nt withheld, positions 18889-18950]
A
[35 nt withheld, positions 18952-18986]
CCTCCCTCAATCGGTTGAATGTCGCCCTTTTGTCTTTGGCCCAATACGCAAACCGCCTCTCCCCGCGCGT
TGGCCGATTCATTAATGCAGCTGGCACGACAGGTTTCCCGACTGGAAAGCGGGCAGTGAGCGCAACGCAA
TTAATGTGAGTTAGCTCACTCATTAGGCACCCCAGGCTTTACACTTTATGCTTCCGGCTCGTATGTTGTG
TGGAATTGTGAGCGGATAACAATTTCACACAGGAAACAGCTATGACCATGATTACGCCAAGCTCATGGGA
CGTCGACCTGAGGTAATTATAACCCGGGCCCTATATATGGATCCAATTGCAATGATCATCATGACAGATC
TGCGCGCGATCGATATCAGCGCTTTAAATTTGC
Features (pLannotate 1.2.2; 36 found; start..end, strand, type, name):
     90..764     +  promoter       CaMV 35S promoter (enhanced): cauliflower mosaic virus 35S promoter with a duplicated enhancer region
    966..6086    +  CDS            194K_TRVSY: Protein inferred from homology: Swiss-Prot protein existence level 3. [Replicase small subunit]: is a methyltransferase active in RNA capping and an RNA helicase. Methyltransferase displays a cytoplasmic capping enzyme activity. This function is necessary since all viral RNAs are synthesized in the cytoplasm, and host capping enzymes are restricted to the nucleus. Helicase region probably exhibits NTPase and RNA unwinding activities (Potential). From Tobacco rattle virus (strain SYM).
   6091..6846    +  CDS            MVP_TRVPP: Protein inferred from homology: Swiss-Prot protein existence level 3. Transports viral genome to neighboring plant cells directly through plasmosdesmata, without any budding. The movement protein allows efficient cell to cell propagation, by bypassing the host cell wall barrier. Displays RNA-binding activity. From Tobacco rattle virus (isolate PpK20) (TRV).
   6874..7296    +  CDS            V16K_TRVSY: Protein predicted: Swiss-Prot protein existence level 4. From Tobacco rattle virus (strain SYM).
   7514..7553    +  ncRNA          TLS-PK6: Accession: RF01101 - Pseudoknot of tRNA-like structure
   7549..7604    +  ncRNA          Hammerhead 3: Accession: RF00008 - Hammerhead ribozyme (type III)
   7620..7872    +  terminator     NOS terminator: nopaline synthase terminator and poly(A) signal
   7877..8032    +  CDS            lacZα (fragment) (sequence partly withheld): LacZα fragment of β-galactosidase; lacZ fragment
   8030..8330    +  rep_origin     M13 ori (fragment) (sequence partly withheld): M13 bacteriophage origin of replication; arrow indicates direction of (+) strand synthesis
   8331..8461    +  CDS            lacI (fragment): lac repressor; lacI; The lac repressor binds to the lac operator to inhibit transcription in E. coli. This inhibition can be relieved by adding lactose or isopropyl-β-D-thiogalactopyranoside (IPTG).
   8515..8539    -  misc_feature   LB T-DNA repeat: left border repeat from nopaline C58 T-DNA
  10048..10111   -  CDS            TetR (fragment): tetracycline resistance regulatory protein; tetR
  10135..11283   -  CDS            trfA: trans-acting replication protein that binds to and activates oriV
  11582..12376   -  CDS            KanR: aminoglycoside phosphotransferase; aphA-3; confers resistance to kanamycin
  12568..13335   +  mobile_element IS1: prokaryotic transposable element IS1
  13344..13493   -  CDS            satA (fragment): STA_BACSU - Also known as yyaR. Experimental evidence at protein level: Swiss-Prot protein existence level 1. Involved in resistance to streptothricin, a broad-spectrum antibiotic produced by streptomycetes. Detoxifies streptothricin via acetylation of the beta amino group of the first beta-lysyl moiety of streptothricin. From Bacillus subtilis (strain 168).
  13492..13686   -  CDS            satA (fragment): STA_BACSU - Also known as yyaR. Experimental evidence at protein level: Swiss-Prot protein existence level 1. Involved in resistance to streptothricin, a broad-spectrum antibiotic produced by streptomycetes. Detoxifies streptothricin via acetylation of the beta amino group of the first beta-lysyl moiety of streptothricin. From Bacillus subtilis (strain 168).
  13689..13964   -  CDS            klaC (fragment): KLAC_ECOLX - Also known as telB. Protein predicted: Swiss-Prot protein existence level 4. Belongs to the kla operon, which is associated with cryptic tellurite resistance, and IncW plasmid fertility inhibition. From Escherichia coli.
  14028..14659   -  rep_origin     oriV: incP origin of replication
  14796..15167   -  CDS            traJ: oriT-recognizing protein; traJ
  15200..15309   -  oriT           oriT: incP origin of transfer
  15441..15631   +  rep_origin     ori (fragment): high-copy-number ColE1/pMB1/pBR322/pUC origin of replication
  15990..16640   -  CDS            TetR: tetracycline resistance regulatory protein; tetR
  16746..16995   +  CDS            TcR (fragment): tetracycline efflux protein; tetA; confers resistance to tetracycline
  17105..17129   -  misc_feature   RB T-DNA repeat: right border repeat from nopaline C58 T-DNA
  17253..17354   +  promoter       NOS promoter (fragment): nopaline synthase promoter
  17359..17378   -  misc_feature   MCS (fragment): pUC18/19 multiple cloning site
  17660..18005   +  promoter       CaMV 35S promoter: strong constitutive promoter from cauliflower mosaic virus
  17957..18003   +  promoter       minimal CaMV 35S promoter: minimal 35S promoter from cauliflower mosaic virus
  18043..18594   +  CDS            BlpR: phosphinothricin acetyltransferase; Streptomyces hygroscopicus bar; confers resistance to bialophos or phosphinothricin
  18632..18832   +  terminator     gene 7 terminator: transcription terminator for octopine-type Ti plasmid gene 7
  18841..19026   +  CDS            M13 gene III (fragment) (sequence partly withheld): pIII; III; minor coat protein
  19025..19115   +  CDS            lacI (fragment): lac repressor; lacI; The lac repressor binds to the lac operator to inhibit transcription in E. coli. This inhibition can be relieved by adding lactose or isopropyl-β-D-thiogalactopyranoside (IPTG).
  19128..19149   +  protein_bind   CAP binding site: CAP binding activates transcription in the presence of cAMP. E. coli catabolite activator protein
  19164..19194   +  promoter       lac promoter: promoter for the E. coli lac operon
  19198..19220   +  protein_bind   lac operator (fragment): The lac repressor binds to the lac operator to inhibit transcription in E. coli. This inhibition can be relieved by adding lactose or isopropyl-β-D-thiogalactopyranoside (IPTG). lac repressor encoded by lacI
