[The description below was written by a language model from this plasmid's Addgene catalogue record and pLannotate feature annotations shown in this document.]
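Description:
pTW1169 is a plant expression binary vector of about 19.4 kb, built on the pYL192 backbone, that carries a full-length infectious cDNA clone of tobacco rattle virus RNA1 (TRV1). It has the architecture of a broad-host-range IncP-type T-DNA plasmid. The oriV origin and its activator trfA support replication, oriT and traJ allow conjugal transfer, and an aphA-3 kanamycin resistance gene provides bacterial selection. The feature table also picks up backbone remnants that do not appear to be functional parts of the design: an IS1 element, fragments of the tetracycline resistance genes, a partial ColE1-type origin, and lacZα/lac/M13 fragments.

Between the nopaline-type right and left T-DNA borders, an enhanced (duplicated-enhancer) CaMV 35S promoter drives transcription of the viral cDNA. This encodes the replicase (annotated as the 194K protein, with methyltransferase and helicase activities), the movement protein needed for cell-to-cell spread through plasmodesmata, and the 16K protein. The cDNA ends in the viral 3′ tRNA-like structure pseudoknot. A hammerhead ribozyme follows immediately and presumably self-cleaves to generate an authentic viral 3′ end, and a NOS terminator lies downstream. The T-DNA also contains a 35S-driven bar (BlpR) cassette with a gene 7 terminator, which confers phosphinothricin resistance in plants.

The record gives the purpose only as "TRV1". TRV has a bipartite genome, so a construct like this is normally delivered together with a TRV RNA2 vector carrying the cargo, typically via Agrobacterium, to launch a systemic infection. The associated publication used viral delivery of an RNA-guided genome editor to obtain transgene-free germline edits in Arabidopsis.
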