Addgene plasmid #236583: pTW1169
Purpose: TRV1
Depositing lab: Steven Jacobsen. Depositing organization: University of California, Los Angeles (UCLA). Publication: Viral delivery of an RNA-guided genome editor for transgene-free germline editing in Arabidopsis. Weiss T, Kamalu M, Shi H, Li Z, Amerasekera J, Zhong Z, Adler BA, Song MM, Vohra K, Wirnowski G, Chitkara S, Ambrose C, Steinmetz N, Sridharan A, Sahagun D, Banfield JF, Doudna JA, Jacobsen SE. Nat Plants. 2025 Apr 22. doi: 10.1038/s41477-025-01989-9. PubMed 40263581.
Backbone
  Vector backbone: pYL192
  Vector type: Plant Expression
Growth in bacteria
  Bacterial resistance: Kanamycin, 50 μg/mL
  Growth temperature: 37°C
  Growth strain: DH5alpha
  Copy number: Unknown
Gene/Insert
  Gene/Insert name: TRV1
Terms and licenses: Academic/Nonprofit Terms; Industry Terms: Not Available to Industry
Depositor comments: Please visit https://doi.org/10.1101/2024.07.17.603964 for bioRxiv preprint.
How to cite: pTW1169 was a gift from Steven Jacobsen (Addgene plasmid # 236583 ; http://n2t.net/addgene:236583 ; RRID:Addgene_236583)
